Addgene plasmid #247243: His-13bCTS-GFP
Purpose: A bacterial expression plasmid encoding ciliary targeting sequence of mammalian Arl13b (amino acids 347-363) with N-terminal His and GFP-tagged
Depositing lab: Lei Lu. Depositing organization: Nanyang Technological University. Publication: Rab8 and TNPO1 are ciliary transport adaptors for GTPase Arl13b by interacting with its RVEP motif containing ciliary targeting sequence. Mahajan D, Madugula V, Lu L. J Biol Chem. 2023 May;299(5):104604. doi: 10.1016/j.jbc.2023.104604. Epub 2023 Mar 11. PubMed 36907439.
Backbone
  Vector backbone: pET30ax
  Backbone manufacturer: Lu Lab (Madugula et al J Cell Sci. 2016)
  Backbone size w/o insert (bp): 5406
  Total vector size (bp): 6156
  Vector type: Bacterial Expression
Growth in bacteria
  Bacterial resistance: Kanamycin, 50 μg/mL
  Growth temperature: 37°C
  Growth strain: DH5alpha
  Copy number: Unknown
Gene/Insert
  Gene/Insert name: Arl13B
  Species: H. sapiens (human)
  Insert size (bp): 51
  Mutation: deleted amino acid 1-346,364-428
  Entrez Gene: ARL13B (a.k.a. ARL2L1, JBTS8)
  Promoter: T7 Promoter
  Tag / fusion protein: 6xHis (N terminal on backbone); EGFP (C terminal on insert)
  Cloning method: Restriction Enzyme; 5′ cloning site EcoRI (unknown if destroyed); 3′ cloning site BamHI (unknown if destroyed)
  Sequencing primers: 5′ TAATACGACTCACTATAGGG
Terms and licenses: Academic/Nonprofit Terms; Industry Terms: Not Available to Industry
Depositor comments: The depositor confirms that discrepancies between the depositor's sequence and Addgene's sequences have no functional consequences.
How to cite: His-13bCTS-GFP was a gift from Lei Lu (Addgene plasmid # 247243 ; http://n2t.net/addgene:247243 ; RRID:Addgene_247243)
