[The description below was written by a language model from this plasmid's Addgene catalogue record and pLannotate feature annotations shown in this document.]
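Description:
His-13bCTS-GFP is a bacterial expression plasmid built on pET30ax, a laboratory-modified pET30-type backbone. It produces a recombinant fusion of the ciliary targeting sequence of human ARL13B with EGFP. The plasmid replicates through a ColE1/pBR322-family origin accompanied by the bom region and the rop gene, and it is selected with kanamycin through an aph(3')-Ia resistance cassette. An f1 origin is also present. The annotated tetracycline-resistance and AmpR promoter pieces are only short fragments that appear to be backbone remnants rather than functional markers. The catalogue lists a total size of 6156 bp, slightly smaller than the 6,192 nt sequenced record, and the depositor states that sequence discrepancies have no functional consequence.

Expression is driven by a T7 promoter followed by a lac operator and the T7 gene 10 ribosome binding site, with a plasmid-borne lacI gene providing repression. Transcription therefore requires a host supplying T7 RNA polymerase and is inducible with IPTG, and it ends at a T7 terminator. The insert is a 51 bp fragment encoding ARL13B residues 347-363 (residues 1-346 and 364-428 deleted), cloned between EcoRI and BamHI and followed in frame by EGFP. The catalogue describes an N-terminal 6xHis tag from the backbone. The feature table does not annotate this tag, but it does show an S-Tag upstream of the insert and a His-tag fragment downstream of EGFP; whether that downstream tag is translated is not stated.

The associated publication concerns Rab8 and TNPO1 as ciliary transport adaptors that bind the RVEP-motif-containing targeting sequence of Arl13b. This suggests the purified His- and GFP-tagged peptide fusion serves in protein interaction studies, although the record does not spell out specific assays.
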