Features (pLannotate 1.2.2; 21 found; start..end, strand, type, name):
     15..603     +  rep_origin     ori: high-copy-number ColE1/pMB1/pBR322/pUC origin of replication
    789..928     -  misc_feature   bom: basis of mobility region from pBR322
   1030..1221    -  CDS            rop: Rop protein, which maintains plasmids at low copy number; rop
   1238..1618    +  CDS            YPB1_ECOLX: Protein predicted: Swiss-Prot protein existence level 4. From Escherichia coli.
   1690..1981    -  CDS            TcR (fragment): tetracycline efflux protein; tet; confers resistance to tetracycline
   1996..2017    -  protein_bind   CAP binding site: CAP binding activates transcription in the presence of cAMP. E. coli catabolite activator protein
   2030..3112    -  CDS            lacI: lac repressor; lacI; The lac repressor binds to the lac operator to inhibit transcription in E. coli. This inhibition can be relieved by adding lactose or isopropyl-β-D-thiogalactopyranoside (IPTG).
   3113..3190    -  promoter       lacI promoter: lacI
   3198..3477    -  CDS            TcR (fragment): tetracycline efflux protein; tet; confers resistance to tetracycline
   3503..3521    +  promoter       T7 promoter: promoter for bacteriophage T7 RNA polymerase
   3522..3546    +  protein_bind   lac operator: The lac repressor binds to the lac operator to inhibit transcription in E. coli. This inhibition can be relieved by adding lactose or isopropyl-β-D-thiogalactopyranoside (IPTG). lac repressor encoded by lacI
   3561..3583    +  RBS            RBS: efficient ribosome binding site from bacteriophage T7 gene 10 (Olins and Rangwala, 1989)
   3645..3689    +  CDS            S-Tag: affinity and epitope tag derived from pancreatic ribonuclease A
   3747..3803    +  CDS            ARL13B (fragment): AR13B_HUMAN - Also known as ARL2L1. Experimental evidence at protein level: Swiss-Prot protein existence level 1. Cilium-specific protein required to control the microtubule- based, ciliary axoneme structure. May act by maintaining the association between IFT subcomplexes A and B. Binds GTP but is not able to hydrolyze it; the GTPase activity remains unclear. Required to pattern the neural tube. Involved in cerebral cortex development: required for the initial formation of a polarized radial glial scaffold, the first step in the construction of the cerebral cortex, by regulating ciliary signal
   3819..4538    +  CDS            EGFP: the original enhanced GFP (Yang et al., 1996) mammalian codon-optimized
   4555..4572    +  CDS            9xHis (fragment): 9xHis affinity tag
   4582..4631    +  CDS            SET1 (fragment): solubility-enhancement tag derived from T7 phage gene 10B
   4639..4686    +  terminator     T7 terminator: transcription terminator for bacteriophage T7 RNA polymerase
   4723..5151    +  rep_origin     f1 ori (sequence partly withheld): f1 bacteriophage origin of replication; arrow indicates direction of (+) strand synthesis
   5204..5261    +  promoter       AmpR promoter (fragment): bla
   5270..6085    -  CDS            KanR: aminoglycoside phosphotransferase; aph(3')-Ia; confers resistance to kanamycin in bacteria or G418 (Geneticin®) in eukaryotes
>Addgene plasmid #247243 | His-13bCTS-GFP | addgene full sequence | sequence record 496173 | Addgene NGS Result
ATCAAAGGATCTTCTTGAGATCCTTTTTTTCTGCGCGTAATCTGCTGCTTGCAAACAAAAAAACCACCGC
TACCAGCGGTGGTTTGTTTGCCGGATCAAGAGCTACCAACTCTTTTTCCGAAGGTAACTGGCTTCAGCAG
AGCGCAGATACCAAATACTGTCCTTCTAGTGTAGCCGTAGTTAGGCCACCACTTCAAGAACTCTGTAGCA
CCGCCTACATACCTCGCTCTGCTAATCCTGTTACCAGTGGCTGCTGCCAGTGGCGATAAGTCGTGTCTTA
CCGGGTTGGACTCAAGACGATAGTTACCGGATAAGGCGCAGCGGTCGGGCTGAACGGGGGGTTCGTGCAC
ACAGCCCAGCTTGGAGCGAACGACCTACACCGAACTGAGATACCTACAGCGTGAGCTATGAGAAAGCGCC
ACGCTTCCCGAAGGGAGAAAGGCGGACAGGTATCCGGTAAGCGGCAGGGTCGGAACAGGAGAGCGCACGA
GGGAGCTTCCAGGGGGAAACGCCTGGTATCTTTATAGTCCTGTCGGGTTTCGCCACCTCTGACTTGAGCG
TCGATTTTTGTGATGCTCGTCAGGGGGGCGGAGCCTATGGAAAAACGCCAGCAACGCGGCCTTTTTACGG
TTCCTGGCCTTTTGCTGGCCTTTTGCTCACATGTTCTTTCCTGCGTTATCCCCTGATTCTGTGGATAACC
GTATTACCGCCTTTGAGTGAGCTGATACCGCTCGCCGCAGCCGAACGACCGAGCGCAGCGAGTCAGTGAG
CGAGGAAGCGGAAGAGCGCCTGATGCGGTATTTTCTCCTTACGCATCTGTGCGGTATTTCACACCGCAAT
GGTGCACTCTCAGTACAATCTGCTCTGATGCCGCATAGTTAAGCCAGTATACACTCCGCTATCGCTACGT
GACTGGGTCATGGCTGCGCCCCGACACCCGCCAACACCCGCTGACGCGCCCTGACGGGCTTGTCTGCTCC
CGGCATCCGCTTACAGACAAGCTGTGACCGTCTCCGGGAGCTGCATGTGTCAGAGGTTTTCACCGTCATC
ACCGAAACGCGCGAGGCAGCTGCGGTAAAGCTCATCAGCGTGGTCGTGAAGCGATTCACAGATGTCTGCC
TGTTCATCCGCGTCCAGCTCGTTGAGTTTCTCCAGAAGCGTTAATGTCTGGCTTCTGATAAAGCGGGCCA
TGTTAAGGGCGGTTTTTTCCTGTTTGGTCACTGATGCCTCCGTGTAAGGGGGATTTCTGTTCATGGGGGT
AATGATACCGATGAAACGAGAGAGGATGCTCACGATACGGGTTACTGATGATGAACATGCCCGGTTACTG
GAACGTTGTGAGGGTAAACAACTGGCGGTATGGATGCGGCGGGACCAGAGAAAAATCACTCAGGGTCAAT
GCCAGCGCTTCGTTAATACAGATGTAGGTGTTCCACAGGGTAGCCAGCAGCATCCTGCGATGCAGATCCG
GAACATAATGGTGCAGGGCGCTGACTTCCGCGTTTCCAGACTTTACGAAACACGGAAACCGAAGACCATT
CATGTTGTTGCTCAGGTCGCAGACGTTTTGCAGCAGCAGTCGCTTCACGTTCGCTCGCGTATCGGTGATT
CATTCTGCTAACCAGTAAGGCAACCCCGCCAGCCTAGCCGGGTCCTCAACGACAGGAGCACGATCATGCG
CACCCGTGGGGCCGCCATGCCGGCGATAATGGCCTGCTTCTCGCCGAAACGTTTGGTGGCGGGACCAGTG
ACGAAGGCTTGAGCGAGGGCGTGCAAGATTCCGAATACCGCAAGCGACAGGCCGATCATCGTCGCGCTCC
AGCGAAAGCGGTCCTCGCCGAAAATGACCCAGAGCGCTGCCGGCACCTGTCCTACGAGTTGCATGATAAA
GAAGACAGTCATAAGTGCGGCGACGATAGTCATGCCCCGCGCCCACCGGAAGGAGCTGACTGGGTTGAAG
GCTCTCAAGGGCATCGGTCGAGATCCCGGTGCCTAATGAGTGAGCTAACTTACATTAATTGCGTTGCGCT
CACTGCCCGCTTTCCAGTCGGGAAACCTGTCGTGCCAGCTGCATTAATGAATCGGCCAACGCGCGGGGAG
AGGCGGTTTGCGTATTGGGCGCCAGGGTGGTTTTTCTTTTCACCAGTGAGACGGGCAACAGCTGATTGCC
CTTCACCGCCTGGCCCTGAGAGAGTTGCAGCAAGCGGTCCACGCTGGTTTGCCCCAGCAGGCGAAAATCC
TGTTTGATGGTGGTTAACGGCGGGATATAACATGAGCTGTCTTCGGTATCGTCGTATCCCACTACCGAGA
TGTCCGCACCAACGCGCAGCCCGGACTCGGTAATGGCGCGCATTGCGCCCAGCGCCATCTGATCGTTGGC
AACCAGCATCGCAGTGGGAACGATGCCCTCATTCAGCATTTGCATGGTTTGTTGAAAACCGGACATGGCA
CTCCAGTCGCCTTCCCGTTCCGCTATCGGCTGAATTTGATTGCGAGTGAGATATTTATGCCAGCCAGCCA
GACGCAGACGCGCCGAGACAGAACTTAATGGGCCCGCTAACAGCGCGATTTGCTGGTGACCCAATGCGAC
CAGATGCTCCACGCCCAGTCGCGTACCGTCTTCATGGGAGAAAATAATACTGTTGATGGGTGTCTGGTCA
GAGACATCAAGAAATAACGCCGGAACATTAGTGCAGGCAGCTTCCACAGCAATGGCATCCTGGTCATCCA
GCGGATAGTTAATGATCAGCCCACTGACGCGTTGCGCGAGAAGATTGTGCACCGCCGCTTTACAGGCTTC
GACGCCGCTTCGTTCTACCATCGACACCACCACGCTGGCACCCAGTTGATCGGCGCGAGATTTAATCGCC
GCGACAATTTGCGACGGCGCGTGCAGGGCCAGACTGGAGGTGGCAACGCCAATCAGCAACGACTGTTTGC
CCGCCAGTTGTTGTGCCACGCGGTTGGGAATGTAATTCAGCTCCGCCATCGCCGCTTCCACTTTTTCCCG
CGTTTTCGCAGAAACGTGGCTGGCCTGGTTCACCACGCGGGAAACGGTCTGATAAGAGACACCGGCATAC
TCTGCGACATCGTATAACGTTACTGGTTTCACATTCACCACCCTGAATTGACTCTCTTCCGGGCGCTATC
ATGCCATACCGCGAAAGGTTTTGCGCCATTCGATGGTGTCCGGGATCTCGACGCTCTCCCTTATGCGACT
CCTGCATTAGGAAGCAGCCCAGTAGTAGGTTGAGGCCGTTGAGCACCGCCGCCGCAAGGAATGGTGCATG
CAAGGAGATGGCGCCCAACAGTCCCCCGGCCACGGGGCCTGCCACCATACCCACGCCGAAACAAGCGCTC
ATGAGCCCGAAGTGGCGAGCCCGATCTTCCCCATCGGTGATGTCGGCGATATAGGCGCCAGCAACCGCAC
CTGTGGCGCCGGTGATGCCGGCCACGATGCGTCCGGCGTAGAGGATCGAGATCGATCTCGATCCCGCGAA
ATTAATACGACTCACTATAGGGGAATTGTGAGCGGATAACAATTCCCCTCTAGAAATAATTTTGTTTAAC
TTTAAGAAGGAGATATACATATGCACCATCATCATCATCATTCTTCTGGTCTGGTGCCACGCGGTTCTGG
TATGAAAGAAACCGCTGCTGCTAAATTCGAACGCCAGCACATGGACAGCCCAGATCTGGGTACCGACGAC
GACGACAAGGCCATGGCTGATATCGGATCCGAATTCAAAACTAAGAAACTAAGAATGAAAAGGAACCACC
GGGTAGAACCACTTAATGCGGATCCACCGGTCGCCACCATGGTGAGCAAGGGCGAGGAGCTGTTCACCGG
GGTGGTGCCCATCCTGGTCGAGCTGGACGGCGACGTAAACGGCCACAAGTTCAGCGTGTCCGGCGAGGGC
GAGGGCGATGCCACCTACGGCAAGCTGACCCTGAAGTTCATCTGCACCACCGGCAAGCTGCCCGTGCCCT
GGCCCACCCTCGTGACCACCCTGACCTACGGCGTGCAGTGCTTCAGCCGCTACCCCGACCACATGAAGCA
GCACGACTTCTTCAAGTCCGCCATGCCCGAAGGCTACGTCCAGGAGCGCACCATCTTCTTCAAGGACGAC
GGCAACTACAAGACCCGCGCCGAGGTGAAGTTCGAGGGCGACACCCTGGTGAACCGCATCGAGCTGAAGG
GCATCGACTTCAAGGAGGACGGCAACATCCTGGGGCACAAGCTGGAGTACAACTACAACAGCCACAACGT
CTATATCATGGCCGACAAGCAGAAGAACGGCATCAAGGTGAACTTCAAGATCCGCCACAACATCGAGGAC
GGCAGCGTGCAGCTCGCCGACCACTACCAGCAGAACACCCCCATCGGCGACGGCCCCGTGCTGCTGCCCG
ACAACCACTACCTGAGCACCCAGTCCGCCCTGAGCAAAGACCCCAACGAGAAGCGCGATCACATGGTCCT
GCTGGAGTTCGTGACCGCCGCCGGGATCACTCTCGGCATGGACGAGCTGTACAAGTAAAGCGGCCGCACT
CGAGCACCACCACCACCACCACTGAGATCCGGCTGCTAACAAAGCCCGAAAGGAAGCTGAGTTGGCTGCT
GCCACCGCTGAGCAATAACTAGCATAACCCCTTGGGGCCTCTAAACGGGTCTTGAGGGGTTTTTTGCTGA
AAGGAGGAACTATATCCGGATTGGCGAATGGG
[124 nt withheld, positions 4723-4846]
C
[91 nt withheld, positions 4848-4938]
A
[49 nt withheld, positions 4940-4988]
CCTTTGACGTTGGAGTCCACGTTCTTT
[37 nt withheld, positions 5016-5052]
ACCCTATCTCGGTCTATTCTTTTGATTTATAAGGGATTTTGCCGATTTCGGCCTATTGGTTAAAAAATGA
GCTGATTTAACAAAAATTTAACGCGAATTTTAACAAAATATTAACGCTTACAATTTAGGTGGCACTTTTC
GGGGAAATGTGCGCGGAACCCCTATTTGTTTATTTTTCTAAATACATTCAAATATGTATCCGCTCATGAA
TTAATTCTTAGAAAAACTCATCGAGCATCAAATGAAACTGCAATTTATTCATATCAGGATTATCAATACC
ATATTTTTGAAAAAGCCGTTTCTGTAATGAAGGAGAAAACTCACCGAGGCAGTTCCATAGGATGGCAAGA
TCCTGGTATCGGTCTGCGATTCCGACTCGTCCAACATCAATACAACCTATTAATTTCCCCTCGTCAAAAA
TAAGGTTATCAAGTGAGAAATCACCATGAGTGACGACTGAATCCGGTGAGAATGGCAAAAGTTTATGCAT
TTCTTTCCAGACTTGTTCAACAGGCCAGCCATTACGCTCGTCATCAAAATCACTCGCATCAACCAAACCG
TTATTCATTCGTGATTGCGCCTGAGCGAGACGAAATACGCGATCGCTGTTAAAAGGACAATTACAAACAG
GAATCGAATGCAACCGGCGCAGGAACACTGCCAGCGCATCAACAATATTTTCACCTGAATCAGGATATTC
TTCTAATACCTGGAATGCTGTTTTCCCGGGGATCGCAGTGGTGAGTAACCATGCATCATCAGGAGTACGG
ATAAAATGCTTGATGGTCGGAAGAGGCATAAATTCCGTCAGCCAGTTTAGTCTGACCATCTCATCTGTAA
CATCATTGGCAACGCTACCTTTGCCATGTTTCAGAAACAACTCTGGCGCATCGGGCTTCCCATACAATCG
ATAGATTGTCGCACCTGATTGCCCGACATTATCGCGAGCCCATTTATACCCATATAAATCAGCATCCATG
TTGGAATTTAATCGCGGCCTAGAGCAAGACGTTTCCCGTTGAATATGGCTCATAACACCCCTTGTATTAC
TGTTTATGTAAGCAGACAGTTTTATTGTTCATGACCAAAATCCCTTAACGTGAGTTTTCGTTCCACTGAG
CGTCAGACCCCGTAGAAAAG
